>Addgene plasmid #170814 | pW193-lenti-sasgRNA-lacZ-pEF1s-NLS-mNeonGreen-P2A-BlastR | addgene full sequence | sequence record 334384 | Addgene NGS Result
AATTAATTCTGTGGAATGTGTGTCAGTTAGGGTGTGGAAAGTCCCCAGGCTCCCCAGCAGGCAGAAGTAT
GCAAAGCATGCATCTCAATTAGTCAGCAACCAGGTGTGGAAAGTCCCCAGGCTCCCCAGCAGGCAGAAGT
ATGCAAAGCATGCATCTCAATTAGTCAGCAACCATAGTCCCGCCCCTAACTCCGCCCATCCCGCCCCTAA
CTCCGCCCAGTTCCGCCCATTCTCCGCCCCATGGCTGACTAATTTTTTTTATTTATGCAGAGGCCGAGGC
CGCCTCTGCCTCTGAGCTATTCCAGAAGTAGTGAGGAGGCTTTTTTGGAGGCCTAGGCTTTTGCAAAAAG
CTCCCGGGAGCTTGTATATCCATTTTCGGATCTGATCAGCACGTGTTGACAATTAATCATCGGCATAGTA
TATCGGCATAGTATAATACGACAAGGTGAGGAACTAAACCATGGCCAAGTTGACCAGTGCCGTTCCGGTG
CTCACCGCGCGCGACGTCGCCGGAGCGGTCGAGTTCTGGACCGACCGGCTCGGGTTCTCCCGGGACTTCG
TGGAGGACGACTTCGCCGGTGTGGTCCGGGACGACGTGACCCTGTTCATCAGCGCGGTCCAGGACCAGGT
GGTGCCGGACAACACCCTGGCCTGGGTGTGGGTGCGCGGCCTGGACGAGCTGTACGCCGAGTGGTCGGAG
GTCGTGTCCACGAACTTCCGGGACGCCTCCGGGCCGGCCATGACCGAGATCGGCGAGCAGCCGTGGGGGC
GGGAGTTCGCCCTGCGCGACCCGGCCGGCAACTGCGTGCACTTCGTGGCCGAGGAGCAGGACTGACACGT
GCTACGAGATTTCGATTCCACCGCCGCCTTCTATGAAAGGTTGGGCTTCGGAATCGTTTTCCGGGACGCC
GGCTGGATGATCCTCCAGCGCGGGGATCTCATGCTGGAGTTCTTCGCCCACCCCAACTTGTTTATTGCAG
CTTATAATGGTTACAAATAAAGCAATAGCATCACAAATTTCACAAATAAAGCATTTTTTTCACTGCATTC
TAGTTGTGGTTTGTCCAAACTCATCAATGTATCTTATCATGTCTGTATACCGTCGACCTCTAGCTAGAGC
TTGGCGTAATCATGGTCATAGCTGTTTCCTGTGTGAAATTGTTATCCGCTCACAATTCCACACAACATAC
GAGCCGGAAGCATAAAGTGTAAAGCCTGGGGTGCCTAATGAGTGAGCTAACTCACATTAATTGCGTTGCG
CTCACTGCCCGCTTTCCAGTCGGGAAACCTGTCGTGCCAGCTGCATTAATGAATCGGCCAACGCGCGGGG
AGAGGCGGTTTGCGTATTGGGCGCTCTTCCGCTTCCTCGCTCACTGACTCGCTGCGCTCGGTCGTTCGGC
TGCGGCGAGCGGTATCAGCTCACTCAAAGGCGGTAATACGGTTATCCACAGAATCAGGGGATAACGCAGG
AAAGAACATGTGAGCAAAAGGCCAGCAAAAGGCCAGGAACCGTAAAAAGGCCGCGTTGCTGGCGTTTTTC
CATAGGCTCCGCCCCCCTGACGAGCATCACAAAAATCGACGCTCAAGTCAGAGGTGGCGAAACCCGACAG
GACTATAAAGATACCAGGCGTTTCCCCCTGGAAGCTCCCTCGTGCGCTCTCCTGTTCCGACCCTGCCGCT
TACCGGATACCTGTCCGCCTTTCTCCCTTCGGGAAGCGTGGCGCTTTCTCATAGCTCACGCTGTAGGTAT
CTCAGTTCGGTGTAGGTCGTTCGCTCCAAGCTGGGCTGTGTGCACGAACCCCCCGTTCAGCCCGACCGCT
GCGCCTTATCCGGTAACTATCGTCTTGAGTCCAACCCGGTAAGACACGACTTATCGCCACTGGCAGCAGC
CACTGGTAACAGGATTAGCAGAGCGAGGTATGTAGGCGGTGCTACAGAGTTCTTGAAGTGGTGGCCTAAC
TACGGCTACACTAGAAGAACAGTATTTGGTATCTGCGCTCTGCTGAAGCCAGTTACCTTCGGAAAAAGAG
TTGGTAGCTCTTGATCCGGCAAACAAACCACCGCTGGTAGCGGTGGTTTTTTTGTTTGCAAGCAGCAGAT
TACGCGCAGAAAAAAAGGATCTCAAGAAGATCCTTTGATCTTTTCTACGGGGTCTGACGCTCAGTGGAAC
GAAAACTCACGTTAAGGGATTTTGGTCATGAGATTATCAAAAAGGATCTTCACCTAGATCCTTTTAAATT
AAAAATGAAGTTTTAAATCAATCTAAAGTATATATGAGTAAACTTGGTCTGACAGTTACCAATGCTTAAT
CAGTGAGGCACCTATCTCAGCGATCTGTCTATTTCGTTCATCCATAGTTGCCTGACTCCCCGTCGTGTAG
ATAACTACGATACGGGAGGGCTTACCATCTGGCCCCAGTGCTGCAATGATACCGCGAGACCCACGCTCAC
CGGCTCCAGATTTATCAGCAATAAACCAGCCAGCCGGAAGGGCCGAGCGCAGAAGTGGTCCTGCAACTTT
ATCCGCCTCCATCCAGTCTATTAATTGTTGCCGGGAAGCTAGAGTAAGTAGTTCGCCAGTTAATAGTTTG
CGCAACGTTGTTGCCATTGCTACAGGCATCGTGGTGTCACGCTCGTCGTTTGGTATGGCTTCATTCAGCT
CCGGTTCCCAACGATCAAGGCGAGTTACATGATCCCCCATGTTGTGCAAAAAAGCGGTTAGCTCCTTCGG
TCCTCCGATCGTTGTCAGAAGTAAGTTGGCCGCAGTGTTATCACTCATGGTTATGGCAGCACTGCATAAT
TCTCTTACTGTCATGCCATCCGTAAGATGCTTTTCTGTGACTGGTGAGTACTCAACCAAGTCATTCTGAG
AATAGTGTATGCGGCGACCGAGTTGCTCTTGCCCGGCGTCAATACGGGATAATACCGCGCCACATAGCAG
AACTTTAAAAGTGCTCATCATTGGAAAACGTTCTTCGGGGCGAAAACTCTCAAGGATCTTACCGCTGTTG
AGATCCAGTTCGATGTAACCCACTCGTGCACCCAACTGATCTTCAGCATCTTTTACTTTCACCAGCGTTT
CTGGGTGAGCAAAAACAGGAAGGCAAAATGCCGCAAAAAAGGGAATAAGGGCGACACGGAAATGTTGAAT
ACTCATACTCTTCCTTTTTCAATATTATTGAAGCATTTATCAGGGTTATTGTCTCATGAGCGGATACATA
TTTGAATGTATTTAGAAAAATAAACAAATAGGGGTTCCGCGCACATTTCCCCGAAAAGTGCCACCTGACG
TCGACGGATCGGGAGATCTCCCGATCCCCTATGGTGCACTCTCAGTACAATCTGCTCTGATGCCGCATAG
TTAAGCCAGTATCTGCTCCCTGCTTGTGTGTTGGAGGTCGCTGAGTAGTGCGCGAGCAAAATTTAAGCTA
CAACAAGGCAAGGCTTGACCGACAATTGCATGAAGAATCTGCTTAGGGTTAGGCGTTTTGCGCTGCTTCG
CGATGTACGGGCCAGATATACGCGTTGACATTGATTATTGACTAGTTATTAATAGTAATCAATTACGGGG
TCATTAGTTCATAGCCCATATATGGAGTTCCGCGTTACATAACTTACGGTAAATGGCCCGCCTGGCTGAC
CGCCCAACGACCCCCGCCCATTGACGTCAATAATGACGTATGTTCCCATAGTAACGCCAATAGGGACTTT
CCATTGACGTCAATGGGTGGAGTATTTACGGTAAACTGCCCACTTGGCAGTACATCAAGTGTATCATATG
CCAAGTACGCCCCCTATTGACGTCAATGACGGTAAATGGCCCGCCTGGCATTATGCCCAGTACATGACCT
TATGGGACTTTCCTACTTGGCAGTACATCTACGTATTAGTCATCGCTATTACCATGGTGATGCGGTTTTG
GCAGTACATCAATGGGCGTGGATAGCGGTTTGACTCACGGGGATTTCCAAGTCTCCACCCCATTGACGTC
AATGGGAGTTTGTTTTGGCACCAAAATCAACGGGACTTTCCAAAATGTCGTAACAACTCCGCCCCATTGA
CGCAAATGGGCGGTAGGCGTGTACGGTGGGAGGTCTATATAAGCAGCGCGTTTTGCCTGTACTGGGTCTC
TCTGGTTAGACCAGATCTGAGCCTGGGAGCTCTCTGGCTAACTAGGGAACCCACTGCTTAAGCCTCAATA
AAGCTTGCCTTGAGTGCTTCAAGTAGTGTGTGCCCGTCTGTTGTGTGACTCTGGTAACTAGAGATCCCTC
AGACCCTTTTAGTCAGTGTGGAAAATCTCTAGCAGTGGCGCCCGAACAGGGACTTGAAAGCGAAAGGGAA
ACCAGAGGAGCTCTCTCGACGCAGGACTCGGCTTGCTGAAGCGCGCACGGCAAGAGGCGAGGGGCGGCGA
CTGGTGAGTACGCCAAAAATTTTGACTAGCGGAGGCTAGAAGGAGAGAGATGGGTGCGAGAGCGTCAGTA
TTAAGCGGGGGAGAATTAGATCGCGATGGGAAAAAATTCGGTTAAGGCCAGGGGGAAAGAAAAAATATAA
ATTAAAACATATAGTATGGGCAAGCAGGGAGCTAGAACGATTCGCAGTTAATCCTGGCCTGTTAGAAACA
TCAGAAGGCTGTAGACAAATACTGGGACAGCTACAACCATCCCTTCAGACAGGATCAGAAGAACTTAGAT
CATTATATAATACAGTAGCAACCCTCTATTGTGTGCATCAAAGGATAGAGATAAAAGACACCAAGGAAGC
TTTAGACAAGATAGAGGAAGAGCAAAACAAAAGTAAGACCACCGCACAGCAAGCGGCCGCTGATCTTCAG
ACCTGGAGGAGGAGATATGAGGGACAATTGGAGAAGTGAATTATATAAATATAAAGTAGTAAAAATTGAA
CCATTAGGAGTAGCACCCACCAAGGCAAAGAGAAGAGTGGTGCAGAGAGAAAAAAGAGCAGTGGGAATAG
GAGCTTTGTTCCTTGGGTTCTTGGGAGCAGCAGGAAGCACTATGGGCGCAGCGTCAATGACGCTGACGGT
ACAGGCCAGACAATTATTGTCTGGTATAGTGCAGCAGCAGAACAATTTGCTGAGGGCTATTGAGGCGCAA
CAGCATCTGTTGCAACTCACAGTCTGGGGCATCAAGCAGCTCCAGGCAAGAATCCTGGCTGTGGAAAGAT
ACCTAAAGGATCAACAGCTCCTGGGGATTTGGGGTTGCTCTGGAAAACTCATTTGCACCACTGCTGTGCC
TTGGAATGCTAGTTGGAGTAATAAATCTCTGGAACAGATTTGGAATCACACGACCTGGATGGAGTGGGAC
AGAGAAATTAACAATTACACAAGCTTAATACACTCCTTAATTGAAGAATCGCAAAACCAGCAAGAAAAGA
ATGAACAAGAATTATTGGAATTAGATAAATGGGCAAGTTTGTGGAATTGGTTTAACATAACAAATTGGCT
GTGGTATATAAAATTATTCATAATGATAGTAGGAGGCTTGGTAGGTTTAAGAATAGTTTTTGCTGTACTT
TCTATAGTGAATAGAGTTAGGCAGGGATATTCACCATTATCGTTTCAGACCCACCTCCCAACCCCGAGGG
GACCCGACAGGCCCGAAGGAATAGAAGAAGAAGGTGGAGAGAGAGACAGAGACAGATCCATTCGATTAGT
GAACGGATCGGCACTGCGTGCGCCAATTCTGCAGACAAATGGCAGTATTCATCCACAATTTTAAAAGAAA
AGGGGGGATTGGGGGGTACAGTGCAGGGGAAAGAATAGTAGACATAATAGCAACAGACATACAAACTAAA
GAATTACAAAAACAAATTACAAAAATTCAAAATTTTCGGGTTTATTACAGGGACAGCAGAGATCCAGTTT
GGTTAATTAGCTAGCGAGGGCCTATTTCCCATGATTCCTTCATATTTGCATATACGATACAAGGCTGTTA
GAGAGATAATTGGAATTAATTTGACTGTAAACACAAAGATATTAGTACAAAATACGTGACGTAGAAAGTA
ATAATTTCTTGGGTAGTTTGCAGTTTTAAAATTATGTTTTAAAATGGACTATCATATGCTTACCGTAACT
TGAAAGTATTTCGATTTCTTGGCTTTATATATCTTGTGGAAAGGACGAAACACCGCCTTCCCAACAGTTG
CGCAGCGTTATAGTACTCTGGAAACAGAATCTACTATAACAAGGCAAAATGCCGTGTTTATCTCGTCAAC
TTGTTGGCGAGATTTTTTCGTCTCAAAGGTCTTGAAAGGAGTGGGAATTGGCTCCGGTGCCCGTCAGTGG
GCAGAGCGCACATCGCCCACAGTCCCCGAGAAGTTGGGGGGAGGGGTCGGCAATTGATCCGGTGCCTAGA
GAAGGTGGCGCGGGGTAAACTGGGAAAGTGATGTCGTGTACTGGCTCCGCCTTTTTCCCGAGGGTGGGGG
AGAACCGTATATAAGTGCAGTAGTCGCCGTGAACGTTCTTTTTCGCAACGGGTTTGCCGCCAGAACACAG
GACCGGTTCTAGAGCGCTGCCACCATGAAGCGACCTGCCGCCACAAAGAAGGCTGGACAGGCTAAGAAGA
AGAAAGTGAGCAAGGGCGAGGAGGATAACATGGCCTCTCTCCCAGCGACACATGAGTTACACATCTTTGG
CTCCATCAACGGTGTGGACTTTGACATGGTGGGTCAGGGCACCGGCAATCCAAATGATGGTTATGAGGAG
TTAAACCTGAAGTCCACCAAGGGTGACCTCCAGTTCTCCCCCTGGATTCTGGTCCCTCATATCGGGTATG
GCTTCCATCAGTACCTGCCCTACCCTGACGGGATGTCGCCTTTCCAGGCCGCCATGGTAGATGGCTCCGG
ATACCAAGTCCATCGCACAATGCAGTTTGAAGATGGTGCCTCCCTTACTGTTAACTACCGCTACACCTAC
GAGGGAAGCCACATCAAAGGAGAGGCCCAGGTGAAGGGGACTGGTTTCCCTGCTGACGGTCCTGTGATGA
CCAACTCGCTGACCGCTGCGGACTGGTGCAGGTCGAAGAAGACTTACCCCAACGACAAAACCATCATCAG
TACCTTTAAGTGGAGTTACACCACTGGAAATGGCAAGCGCTACCGGAGCACTGCGCGGACCACCTACACC
TTTGCCAAGCCAATGGCGGCTAACTATCTGAAGAACCAGCCGATGTACGTGTTCCGTAAGACGGAGCTCA
AGCACTCCAAGACCGAGCTCAACTTCAAGGAGTGGCAAAAGGCCTTTACCGATGTGATGGGCATGGACGA
GCTGTACAAGGGATCCGGCGCAACAAACTTCTCTCTGCTGAAACAAGCCGGAGATGTCGAAGAGAATCCT
GGACCGATGGCCAAGCCTTTGTCTCAAGAAGAATCCACCCTCATTGAAAGAGCAACGGCTACAATCAACA
GCATCCCCATCTCTGAAGACTACAGCGTCGCCAGCGCAGCTCTCTCTAGCGACGGCCGCATCTTCACTGG
TGTCAATGTATATCATTTTACTGGGGGACCTTGTGCAGAACTCGTGGTGCTGGGCACTGCTGCTGCTGCG
GCAGCTGGCAACCTGACTTGTATCGTCGCGATCGGAAATGAGAACAGGGGCATCTTGAGCCCCTGCGGAC
GGTGCCGACAGGTGCTTCTCGATCTGCATCCTGGGATCAAAGCCATAGTGAAGGACAGTGATGGACAGCC
GACGGCAGTTGGGATTCGTGAATTGCTGCCCTCTGGTTATGTGTGGGAGGGCTAAACGCGTTAAGTCGAC
AATCAACCTCTGGATTACAAAATTTGTGAAAGATTGACTGGTATTCTTAACTATGTTGCTCCTTTTACGC
TATGTGGATACGCTGCTTTAATGCCTTTGTATCATGCTATTGCTTCCCGTATGGCTTTCATTTTCTCCTC
CTTGTATAAATCCTGGTTGCTGTCTCTTTATGAGGAGTTGTGGCCCGTTGTCAGGCAACGTGGCGTGGTG
TGCACTGTGTTTGCTGACGCAACCCCCACTGGTTGGGGCATTGCCACCACCTGTCAGCTCCTTTCCGGGA
CTTTCGCTTTCCCCCTCCCTATTGCCACGGCGGAACTCATCGCCGCCTGCCTTGCCCGCTGCTGGACAGG
GGCTCGGCTGTTGGGCACTGACAATTCCGTGGTGTTGTCGGGGAAATCATCGTCCTTTCCTTGGCTGCTC
GCCTGTGTTGCCACCTGGATTCTGCGCGGGACGTCCTTCTGCTACGTCCCTTCGGCCCTCAATCCAGCGG
ACCTTCCTTCCCGCGGCCTGCTGCCGGCTCTGCGGCCTCTTCCGCGTCTTCGCCTTCGCCCTCAGACGAG
TCGGATCTCCCTTTGGGCCGCCTCCCCGCGTCGACTTTAAGACCAATGACTTACAAGGCAGCTGTAGATC
TTAGCCACTTTTTAAAAGAAAAGGGGGGACTGGAAGGGCTAATTCACTCCCAACGAAGACAAGATCTGCT
TTTTGCTTGTACTGGGTCTCTCTGGTTAGACCAGATCTGAGCCTGGGAGCTCTCTGGCTAACTAGGGAAC
CCACTGCTTAAGCCTCAATAAAGCTTGCCTTGAGTGCTTCAAGTAGTGTGTGCCCGTCTGTTGTGTGACT
CTGGTAACTAGAGATCCCTCAGACCCTTTTAGTCAGTGTGGAAAATCTCTAGCAGGGCCCGTTTAAACCC
GCTGATCAGCCTCGACTGTGCCTTCTAGTTGCCAGCCATCTGTTGTTTGCCCCTCCCCCGTGCCTTCCTT
GACCCTGGAAGGTGCCACTCCCACTGTCCTTTCCTAATAAAATGAGGAAATTGCATCGCATTGTCTGAGT
AGGTGTCATTCTATTCTGGGGGGTGGGGTGGGGCAGGACAGCAAGGGGGAGGATTGGGAAGACAATAGCA
GGCATGCTGGGGATGCGGTGGGCTCTATGGCTTCTGAGGCGGAAAGAACCAGCTGGGGCTCTAGGGGGTA
TCCCC
[124 nt withheld, positions 8966-9089]
C
[91 nt withheld, positions 9091-9181]
A
[49 nt withheld, positions 9183-9231]
CCTTTGACGTTGGAGTCCACGTTCTTT
[37 nt withheld, positions 9259-9295]
ACCCTATCTCGGTCTATTCTTTTGATTTATAAGGGATTTTGCCGATTTCGGCCTATTGGTTAAAAAATGA
GCTGATTTAACAAAAATTTAACGCG
Features (pLannotate 1.2.2; 34 found; start..end, strand, type, name):
     18..347     +  promoter       SV40 promoter: SV40 enhancer and early promoter
    395..442     +  promoter       EM7 promoter: synthetic bacterial promoter&nbsp
    461..835     +  CDS            BleoR: antibiotic-binding protein; Sh ble from Streptoalloteichus hindustanus; confers resistance to bleomycin, phleomycin, and Zeocin™
    845..970     +  CDS            ble (fragment): BLE_KLEPN - Experimental evidence at protein level: Swiss-Prot protein existence level 1. Binding protein with a strong affinity to the bleomycin family of antibiotics. Binds to CL990; an antimitotic-antibiotic compound. From Klebsiella pneumoniae.
    965..1086    +  polyA_signal   SV40 poly(A) signal: SV40 polyadenylation signal
   1159..1175    -  protein_bind   lac operator: The lac repressor binds to the lac operator to inhibit transcription in E. coli. This inhibition can be relieved by adding lactose or isopropyl-β-D-thiogalactopyranoside (IPTG). lac repressor encoded by lacI
   1183..1213    -  promoter       lac promoter: promoter for the E. coli lac operon
   1228..1249    -  protein_bind   CAP binding site: CAP binding activates transcription in the presence of cAMP. E. coli catabolite activator protein
   1262..1354    -  CDS            lacI (fragment): lac repressor; lacI; The lac repressor binds to the lac operator to inhibit transcription in E. coli. This inhibition can be relieved by adding lactose or isopropyl-β-D-thiogalactopyranoside (IPTG).
   1537..2125    -  rep_origin     ori: high-copy-number ColE1/pMB1/pBR322/pUC origin of replication
   2296..3156    -  CDS            AmpR: β-lactamase; bla; confers resistance to ampicillin, carbenicillin, and related antibiotics
   3157..3261    -  promoter       AmpR promoter: bla
   3320..3372    -  misc_feature   bom (fragment): basis of mobility region from pBR322
   3527..3906    +  enhancer       CMV enhancer: human cytomegalovirus immediate early enhancer
   3907..4106    +  promoter       CMV promoter: human cytomegalovirus (CMV) immediate early promoter
   4124..4304    +  LTR            5' LTR (truncated): truncated 5' long terminal repeat (LTR) from HIV-1
   4351..4476    +  misc_feature   HIV-1 Ψ: packaging signal of human immunodeficiency virus type 1
   4460..4823    +  CDS            HIV-1 gag (fragment): gag protein from human immunodeficiency virus 1; gag
   4969..5202    +  misc_feature   RRE: The Rev response element (RRE) of HIV-1 allows for Rev-dependent mRNA export from the nucleus to the cytoplasm.
   5579..5679    +  CDS            Rev (fragment): human immunodeficiency virus 1 (HIV-1) Rev protein; rev; enhances nuclear export of unspliced and incompletely spliced viral mRNAs
   5729..5846    +  misc_feature   cPPT/CTS: central polypurine tract and central termination sequence of HIV-1
   5896..6136    +  promoter       U6 promoter: RNA polymerase III promoter for human U6 snRNA
   6146..6166    +  CDS            lacZα (fragment): LacZα fragment of β-galactosidase; lacZ fragment
   6171..6242    +  misc_RNA       Sa gRNA scaffold (fragment): guide RNA scaffold for the Staphylococcus aureus CRISPR/Cas9 system
   6257..6273    +  CDS            small t antigen (fragment): SV40 (simian virus 40) small t antigen
   6299..6510    +  promoter       EF-1α core promoter: core promoter for human elongation factor EF-1α
   6586..7290    +  CDS            mNeonGreen: mNeonGreen is a basic (constitutively fluorescent) green/yellow fluorescent protein published in 2013, derived from Branchiostoma lanceolatum. It is reported to be a very rapidly-maturing monomer with moderate acid sensitivity.
   7357..7755    +  CDS            BSD: blasticidin S deaminase; Aspergillus terreus BSD; confers resistance to blasticidin
   7771..8359    +  misc_feature   WPRE: woodchuck hepatitis virus posttranscriptional regulatory element
   8410..8429    +  misc_feature   cPPT/CTS (fragment): central polypurine tract and central termination sequence of HIV-1
   8431..8664    +  LTR            3' LTR (ΔU3): self-inactivating 3' long terminal repeat (LTR) from HIV-1
   8696..8920    +  polyA_signal   bGH poly(A) signal: bovine growth hormone polyadenylation signal
   8924..8945    +  promoter       SV40 promoter (fragment): SV40 enhancer and early promoter
   8966..4       +  rep_origin     f1 ori (across the origin) (sequence partly withheld): f1 bacteriophage origin of replication; arrow indicates direction of (+) strand synthesis
