[The description below was written by a language model from this plasmid's Addgene catalogue record and pLannotate feature annotations shown in this document.]
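Description:
pW193-lenti-sasgRNA-lacZ-pEF1s-NLS-mNeonGreen-P2A-BlastR is a third-generation, self-inactivating lentiviral transfer plasmid of about 9.4 kb, built on the pW213 backbone and intended for mammalian cells. In bacteria it replicates from a high-copy ColE1/pUC-type origin and is selected with ampicillin through the bla gene; an f1 origin is also present. Outside the viral region the backbone carries an SV40/EM7-driven bleomycin/Zeocin resistance cassette with an SV40 polyadenylation signal. The viral genome is transcribed from a CMV enhancer/promoter fused to a truncated HIV-1 5' LTR, which removes the need for Tat. It contains the Ψ packaging signal with a gag fragment, the RRE for Rev-dependent nuclear export, the cPPT/CTS, a WPRE to boost transcript expression, and a ΔU3 3' LTR followed by a bGH polyadenylation signal.

Two expression units sit between the LTRs. A human U6 RNA polymerase III promoter drives a guide RNA made up of a lacZ-targeting spacer joined to the Staphylococcus aureus Cas9 scaffold. Because lacZ is absent from mammalian genomes, this serves as a non-targeting control guide. No Cas9 is annotated on the plasmid, so a SaCas9-type effector would have to be supplied separately. Downstream, a short EF-1α core promoter expresses a single 1,221 bp open reading frame encoding nuclear-localised mNeonGreen linked through a P2A self-cleaving peptide to blasticidin S deaminase. Transduced cells are therefore marked by green nuclear fluorescence and can be enriched with blasticidin. The NLS and P2A are named in the record but were not called separately in the feature table. The plasmid is intended as the control counterpart to gene-targeting sasgRNA vectors.
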