Addgene plasmid #170814: pW193-lenti-sasgRNA-lacZ-pEF1s-NLS-mNeonGreen-P2A-BlastR
Purpose: Lentiviral vector to co-express a lacZ control sasgRNA with NLS-mNeonGreen
Depositing lab: Kenneth Yamada. Depositing organization: National Institute of Dental and Craniofacial Research (NIDCR). Publication: Budding epithelial morphogenesis driven by cell-matrix versus cell-cell adhesion. Wang S, Matsumoto K, Lish SR, Cartagena-Rivera AX, Yamada KM. Cell. 2021 Jul 8;184(14):3702-3716.e30. doi: 10.1016/j.cell.2021.05.015. Epub 2021 Jun 15. PubMed 34133940.
Backbone
  Vector backbone: pW213 (Addgene #170811)
  Vector type: Mammalian Expression, Lentiviral
Growth in bacteria
  Bacterial resistance: Ampicillin, 100 μg/mL
  Growth temperature: 30°C
  Growth strain: NEB Stable
  Copy number: High Copy
Gene/Insert
  Gene/Insert name: NLS-mNeonGreen-P2A-BlastR
  gRNA/shRNA sequence: gCCTTCCCAACAGTTGCGCAGC
  Species: B. lanceolatum; Synthetic; B. coriaceae
  Insert size (bp): 1221
  Mutation: NA
  Cloning method: Restriction Enzyme; 5′ cloning site Unknown (unknown if destroyed); 3′ cloning site unknown (unknown if destroyed)
  Sequencing primers: 5′ unknown
Terms and licenses: Academic/Nonprofit Terms; Industry Terms: Not Available to Industry
Depositor comments: 3rd generation lentiviral backbone. Please visit https://www.biorxiv.org/content/10.1101/2020.06.24.165795v2.full for bioRxiv preprint.
How to cite: pW193-lenti-sasgRNA-lacZ-pEF1s-NLS-mNeonGreen-P2A-BlastR was a gift from Kenneth Yamada (Addgene plasmid # 170814 ; http://n2t.net/addgene:170814 ; RRID:Addgene_170814)
